>Addgene plasmid #250650 | pESUMO-RsmB-4AAYBBR | addgene full sequence | sequence record 500701 | Addgene NGS Result
GTCTGGCTTCTGATAAAGCGGGCCATGTTAAGGGCGGTTTTTTCCTGTTTGGTCACTGATGCCTCCGTGT
AAGGGGGATTTCTGTTCATGGGGGTAATGATACCGATGAAACGAGAGAGGATGCTCACGATACGGGTTAC
TGATGATGAACATGCCCGGTTACTGGAACGTTGTGAGGGTAAACAACTGGCGGTATGGATGCGGCGGGAC
CAGAGAAAAATCACTCAGGGTCAATGCCAGCGCTTCGTTAATACAGATGTAGGTGTTCCACAGGGTAGCC
AGCAGCATCCTGCGATGCAGATCCGGAACATAATGGTGCAGGGCGCTGACTTCCGCGTTTCCAGACTTTA
CGAAACACGGAAACCGAAGACCATTCATGTTGTTGCTCAGGTCGCAGACGTTTTGCAGCAGCAGTCGCTT
CACGTTCGCTCGCGTATCGGTGATTCATTCTGCTAACCAGTAAGGCAACCCCGCCAGCCTAGCCGGGTCC
TCAACGACAGGAGCACGATCATGCGCACCCGTGGGGCCGCCATGCCGGCGATAATGGCCTGCTTCTCGCC
GAAACGTTTGGTGGCGGGACCAGTGACGAAGGCTTGAGCGAGGGCGTGCAAGATTCCGAATACCGCAAGC
GACAGGCCGATCATCGTCGCGCTCCAGCGAAAGCGGTCCTCGCCGAAAATGACCCAGAGCGCTGCCGGCA
CCTGTCCTACGAGTTGCATGATAAAGAAGACAGTCATAAGTGCGGCGACGATAGTCATGCCCCGCGCCCA
CCGGAAGGAGCTGACTGGGTTGAAGGCTCTCAAGGGCATCGGTCGAGATCCCGGTGCCTAATGAGTGAGC
TAACTTACATTAATTGCGTTGCGCTCACTGCCCGCTTTCCAGTCGGGAAACCTGTCGTGCCAGCTGCATT
AATGAATCGGCCAACGCGCGGGGAGAGGCGGTTTGCGTATTGGGCGCCAGGGTGGTTTTTCTTTTCACCA
GTGAGACGGGCAACAGCTGATTGCCCTTCACCGCCTGGCCCTGAGAGAGTTGCAGCAAGCGGTCCACGCT
GGTTTGCCCCAGCAGGCGAAAATCCTGTTTGATGGTGGTTAACGGCGGGATATAACATGAGCTGTCTTCG
GTATCGTCGTATCCCACTACCGAGATATCCGCACCAACGCGCAGCCCGGACTCGGTAATGGCGCGCATTG
CGCCCAGCGCCATCTGATCGTTGGCAACCAGCATCGCAGTGGGAACGATGCCCTCATTCAGCATTTGCAT
GGTTTGTTGAAAACCGGACATGGCACTCCAGTCGCCTTCCCGTTCCGCTATCGGCTGAATTTGATTGCGA
GTGAGATATTTATGCCAGCCAGCCAGACGCAGACGCGCCGAGACAGAACTTAATGGGCCCGCTAACAGCG
CGATTTGCTGGTGACCCAATGCGACCAGATGCTCCACGCCCAGTCGCGTACCGTCTTCATGGGAGAAAAT
AATACTGTTGATGGGTGTCTGGTCAGAGACATCAAGAAATAACGCCGGAACATTAGTGCAGGCAGCTTCC
ACAGCAATGGCATCCTGGTCATCCAGCGGATAGTTAATGATCAGCCCACTGACGCGTTGCGCGAGAAGAT
TGTGCACCGCCGCTTTACAGGCTTCGACGCCGCTTCGTTCTACCATCGACACCACCACGCTGGCACCCAG
TTGATCGGCGCGAGATTTAATCGCCGCGACAATTTGCGACGGCGCGTGCAGGGCCAGACTGGAGGTGGCA
ACGCCAATCAGCAACGACTGTTTGCCCGCCAGTTGTTGTGCCACGCGGTTGGGAATGTAATTCAGCTCCG
CCATCGCCGCTTCCACTTTTTCCCGCGTTTTCGCAGAAACGTGGCTGGCCTGGTTCACCACGCGGGAAAC
GGTCTGATAAGAGACACCGGCATACTCTGCGACATCGTATAACGTTACTGGTTTCACATTCACCACCCTG
AATTGACTCTCTTCCGGGCGCTATCATGCCATACCGCGAAAGGTTTTGCGCCATTCGATGGTGTCCGGGA
TCTCGACGCTCTCCCTTATGCGACTCCTGCATTAGGAAGCAGCCCAGTAGTAGGTTGAGGCCGTTGAGCA
CCGCCGCCGCAAGGAATGGTGCATGCAAGGAGATGGCGCCCAACAGTCCCCCGGCCACGGGGCCTGCCAC
CATACCCACGCCGAAACAAGCGCTCATGAGCCCGAAGTGGCGAGCCCGATCTTCCCCATCGGTGATGTCG
GCGATATAGGCGCCAGCAACCGCACCTGTGGCGCCGGTGATGCCGGCCACGATGCGTCCGACGTAGAGGA
TCGAGATCTCGATCCCGCGAAATTAATACGACTCACTATAGGGGAATTGTGAGCGGATAACAATTCCCCT
CTAGAAATAATTTTGTTTAACTTTAAGAAGGAGATATACCATGGGTCATCACCATCATCATCACGGGTCC
CTGCAGGACTCAGAAGTCAATCAAGAAGCTAAGCCAGAGGTCAAGCCAGAAGTCAAGCCTGAGACTCACA
TCAATTTAAAGGTGTCCGATGGATCTTCAGAGATCTTCTTCAAGATCAAAAAGACCACTCCTTTAAGAAG
GCTGATGGAAGCGTTCGCTAAAAGACAGGGTAAGGAAATGGACTCCTTAAGATTCTTGTACGACGGTATT
AGAATTCAAGCTGATCAGGCCCCTGAAGATTTGGACATGGAGGATAACGATATTATTGAGGCTCACCGCG
AACAGATTGGAGGTATGAAAAAACAAGATTCTCTTGAATTTATTGCTAGTAAGCTTGCGCGTAATTTACG
TAGCATGGCGGCCCAGGCCGTTGAACAAGTCGTCGAGCAAGGGCAATCATTAAGCAACATTCTGCCACCG
CTCCAGCAAAAAGTTTCCGATAAAGACAAAGCACTTCTTCAAGAGTTGTGCTTTGGCGTACTGCGTACGC
TTTCGCAGTTAGACTGGCTGATTAATAAGTTAATGGCCCGTCCGATGACCGGCAAACAGCGGACCGTGCA
TTACCTGATTATGGTTGGTTTGTATCAACTGCTTTATACCCGCATTCCACCTCATGCTGCGCTGGCTGAA
ACGGTTGAAGGCGCTATCGCAATTAAGCGTCCGCAACTTAAAGGGTTGATAAACGGTGTATTACGCCAGT
TCCAGCGTCAGCAAGAAGAGTTATTAGCCGAGTTTAATGCCAGTGATGCACGTTATCTGCATCCTTCCTG
GTTGCTGAAGCGTCTGCAAAAAGCGTATCCAGAGCAGTGGCAATCCATCGTCGAAGCCAATAACCAGCGT
CCGCCAATGTGGCTGCGTATTAATCGTACGCATCATTCCCGCGACAGCTGGCTTGCATTGCTGGATGAAG
CAGGAATGAAAGGTTTCCCGCATGCGGATTACCCTGATGCTGTACGTCTGGAAACACCTGCACCTGTTCA
TGCGCTACCTGGTTTTGAAGACGGATGGGTTACCGTTCAGGATGCATCAGCACAAGGTTGCATGACCTGG
CTTGCGCCACAAAACGGTGAACACATTTTGGATCTTTGTGCCGCCCCCGGCGGTAAAACAACGCATATCC
TTGAGGTGGCACCAGAAGCGCAGGTTGTTGCGGTTGATATCGACGAACAGCGCCTCTCTCGGGTTTACGA
CAATTTAAAACGCCTTGGTATGAAGGCGACCGTGAAACAAGGTGATGGCCGTTACCCTTCTCAATGGTGT
GGCGAGCAACAGTTTGATCGCATTTTATTAGATGCGCCTTGTTCAGCAACCGGTGTGATTCGTCGCCATC
CAGATATTAAATGGTTACGTCGCGATCGCGATATCCCGGAACTCGCGCAATTGCAGTCTGAAATTCTCGA
CGCCATTTGGCCGCATTTAAAAACCGGTGGAACTCTGGTCTATGCCACCTGTTCGGTGTTACCGGAAGAG
AATAGCCTGCAGATTAAAGCCTTTTTGCAACGTACCGCTGATGCCGAACTTTGCGAAACAGGAACACCAG
AGCAACCGGGTAAACAAAATCTACCTGGTGCCGAAGAGGGCGACGGCTTCTTTTACGCTAAGCTAATCAA
AAAGTAACTAGAGGATCCGAATTCGAGCTCCGTCGACAAGCTTGCGGCCGCACTCGAGCACCACCACCAC
CACCACTGAGATCCGGCTGCTAACAAAGCCCGAAAGGAAGCTGAGTTGGCTGCTGCCACCGCTGAGCAAT
AACTAGCATAACCCCTTGGGGCCTCTAAACGGGTCTTGAGGGGTTTTTTGCTGAAAGGAGGAACTATATC
CGGATTGGCGAATGGG
[124 nt withheld, positions 4287-4410]
C
[91 nt withheld, positions 4412-4502]
A
[49 nt withheld, positions 4504-4552]
CCTTTGACGTTGGAGTCCACGTTCTTT
[37 nt withheld, positions 4580-4616]
ACCCTATCTCGGTCTATTCTTTTGATTTATAAGGGATTTTGCCGATTTCGGCCTATTGGTTAAAAAATGA
GCTGATTTAACAAAAATTTAACGCGAATTTTAACAAAATATTAACGCTTACAATTTAGGTGGCACTTTTC
GGGGAAATGTGCGCGGAACCCCTATTTGTTTATTTTTCTAAATACATTCAAATATGTATCCGCTCATGAG
ACAATAACCCTGATAAATGCTTCAATAATATTGAAAAAGGAAGAGTATGAGTATTCAACATTTCCGTGTC
GCCCTTATTCCCTTTTTTGCGGCATTTTGCCTTCCTGTTTTTGCTCACCCAGAAACGCTGGTGAAAGTAA
AAGATGCTGAAGATCAGTTGGGTGCACGAGTGGGTTACATCGAACTGGATCTCAACAGCGGTAAGATCCT
TGAGAGTTTTCGCCCCGAAGAACGTTTTCCAATGATGAGCACTTTTAAAGTTCTGCTATGTGGCGCGGTA
TTATCCCGTATTGACGCCGGGCAAGAGCAACTCGGTCGCCGCATACACTATTCTCAGAATGACTTGGTTG
AGTACTCACCAGTCACAGAAAAGCATCTTACGGATGGCATGACAGTAAGAGAATTATGCAGTGCTGCCAT
AACCATGAGTGATAACACTGCGGCCAACTTACTTCTGACAACGATCGGAGGACCGAAGGAGCTAACCGCT
TTTTTGCACAACATGGGGGATCATGTAACTCGCCTTGATCGTTGGGAACCGGAGCTGAATGAAGCCATAC
CAAACGACGAGCGTGACACCACGATGCCTGCAGCAATGGCAACAACGTTGCGCAAACTATTAACTGGCGA
ACTACTTACTCTAGCTTCCCGGCAACAATTAATAGACTGGATGGAGGCGGATAAAGTTGCAGGACCACTT
CTGCGCTCGGCCCTTCCGGCTGGCTGGTTTATTGCTGATAAATCTGGAGCCGGTGAGCGTGGTTCTCGCG
GTATCATTGCAGCACTGGGGCCAGATGGTAAGCCCTCCCGTATCGTAGTTATCTACACGACGGGGAGTCA
GGCAACTATGGATGAACGAAATAGACAGATCGCTGAGATAGGTGCCTCACTGATTAAGCATTGGTAACTG
TCAGACCAAGTTTACTCATATATACTTTAGATTGATTTAAAACTTCATTTTTAATTTAAAAGGATCTAGG
TGAAGATCCTTTTTGATAATCTCATGACCAAAATCCCTTAACGTGAGTTTTCGTTCCACTGAGCGTCAGA
CCCCGTAGAAAAGATCAAAGGATCTTCTTGAGATCCTTTTTTTCTGCGCGTAATCTGCTGCTTGCAAACA
AAAAAACCACCGCTACCAGCGGTGGTTTGTTTGCCGGATCAAGAGCTACCAACTCTTTTTCCGAAGGTAA
CTGGCTTCAGCAGAGCGCAGATACCAAATACTGTCCTTCTAGTGTAGCCGTAGTTAGGCCACCACTTCAA
GAACTCTGTAGCACCGCCTACATACCTCGCTCTGCTAATCCTGTTACCAGTGGCTGCTGCCAGTGGCGAT
AAGTCGTGTCTTACCGGGTTGGACTCAAGACGATAGTTACCGGATAAGGCGCAGCGGTCGGGCTGAACGG
GGGGTTCGTGCACACAGCCCAGCTTGGAGCGAACGACCTACACCGAACTGAGATACCTACAGCGTGAGCT
ATGAGAAAGCGCCACGCTTCCCGAAGGGAGAAAGGCGGACAGGTATCCGGTAAGCGGCAGGGTCGGAACA
GGAGAGCGCACGAGGGAGCTTCCAGGGGGAAACGCCTGGTATCTTTATAGTCCTGTCGGGTTTCGCCACC
TCTGACTTGAGCGTCGATTTTTGTGATGCTCGTCAGGGGGGCGGAGCCTATGGAAAAACGCCAGCAACGC
GGCCTTTTTACGGTTCCTGGCCTTTTGCTGGCCTTTTGCTCACATGTTCTTTCCTGCGTTATCCCCTGAT
TCTGTGGATAACCGTATTACCGCCTTTGAGTGAGCTGATACCGCTCGCCGCAGCCGAACGACCGAGCGCA
GCGAGTCAGTGAGCGAGGAAGCGGAAGAGCGCCTGATGCGGTATTTTCTCCTTACGCATCTGTGCGGTAT
TTCACACCGCAATGGTGCACTCTCAGTACAATCTGCTCTGATGCCGCATAGTTAAGCCAGTATACACTCC
GCTATCGCTACGTGACTGGGTCATGGCTGCGCCCCGACACCCGCCAACACCCGCTGACGCGCCCTGACGG
GCTTGTCTGCTCCCGGCATCCGCTTACAGACAAGCTGTGACCGTCTCCGGGAGCTGCATGTGTCAGAGGT
TTTCACCGTCATCACCGAAACGCGCGAGGCAGCTGCGGTAAAGCTCATCAGCGTGGTCGTGAAGCGATTC
ACAGATGTCTGCCTGTTCATCCGCGTCCAGCTCGTTGAGTTTCTCCAGAAGCGTTAAT
Features (pLannotate 1.2.2; 20 found; start..end, strand, type, name):
     73..453     +  CDS            YPB1_ECOLX: Protein predicted: Swiss-Prot protein existence level 4. From Escherichia coli.
    525..816     -  CDS            TcR (fragment): tetracycline efflux protein; tet; confers resistance to tetracycline
    831..852     -  protein_bind   CAP binding site: CAP binding activates transcription in the presence of cAMP. E. coli catabolite activator protein
    865..1947    -  CDS            lacI: lac repressor; lacI; The lac repressor binds to the lac operator to inhibit transcription in E. coli. This inhibition can be relieved by adding lactose or isopropyl-β-D-thiogalactopyranoside (IPTG).
   1948..2025    -  promoter       lacI promoter: lacI
   2033..2312    -  CDS            TcR (fragment): tetracycline efflux protein; tet; confers resistance to tetracycline
   2334..2352    +  promoter       T7 promoter: promoter for bacteriophage T7 RNA polymerase
   2353..2377    +  protein_bind   lac operator: The lac repressor binds to the lac operator to inhibit transcription in E. coli. This inhibition can be relieved by adding lactose or isopropyl-β-D-thiogalactopyranoside (IPTG). lac repressor encoded by lacI
   2392..2414    +  RBS            RBS: efficient ribosome binding site from bacteriophage T7 gene 10 (Olins and Rangwala, 1989)
   2457..2744    +  CDS            SUMO: cleavable ubiquitin-like protein tag; S. cerevisiae SMT3 (truncated and modified); modified to prevent cleavage by eukaryotic SUMO proteases
   2745..4064    +  CDS            rsmB: RSMB_ECOBW - Also known as sun From Escherichia coli (strain K12 / MC4100 / BW2952).
   4119..4136    +  CDS            9xHis (fragment): 9xHis affinity tag
   4146..4195    +  CDS            SET1 (fragment): solubility-enhancement tag derived from T7 phage gene 10B
   4203..4250    +  terminator     T7 terminator: transcription terminator for bacteriophage T7 RNA polymerase
   4287..4715    +  rep_origin     f1 ori (sequence partly withheld): f1 bacteriophage origin of replication; arrow indicates direction of (+) strand synthesis
   4768..4872    +  promoter       AmpR promoter: bla
   4873..5733    +  CDS            AmpR: β-lactamase; bla; confers resistance to ampicillin, carbenicillin, and related antibiotics
   5904..6492    +  rep_origin     ori: high-copy-number ColE1/pMB1/pBR322/pUC origin of replication
   6678..6817    -  misc_feature   bom: basis of mobility region from pBR322
   6919..56      -  CDS            rop (across the origin): Rop protein, which maintains plasmids at low copy number; rop
