[The description below was written by a language model from this plasmid's Addgene catalogue record and pLannotate feature annotations shown in this document.]
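Description:
pESUMO-RsmB-4AAYBBR is a bacterial expression plasmid of about 7.1 kb, built on the pESUMO backbone, for producing the E. coli methyltransferase RsmB (also known as sun or fmu) in a form that carries a ybbR tag. It replicates from a ColE1/pMB1-type origin. The pBR322-derived bom region and the rop gene are also present, and the catalogue lists the copy number as unknown. Selection is by ampicillin through the bla gene. An f1 origin is also annotated, along with residual tetracycline-resistance gene fragments that are backbone remnants rather than functional markers.

Expression is driven by a T7 promoter with an adjacent lac operator and the T7 gene 10 ribosome binding site. A plasmid-borne lacI cassette supplies repressor, so transcription should depend on a host providing T7 RNA polymerase and on induction with IPTG or lactose. The open reading frame encodes a yeast SMT3-derived SUMO tag followed directly by rsmB, so the protein is made as an N-terminal SUMO fusion, and the cassette ends at the T7 terminator. SUMO tags generally aid solubility and can be cleaved off by a SUMO protease. According to the record, the ybbR tag was inserted after the fourth amino acid of RsmB by Gibson cloning. It is not annotated separately in the feature table but falls within the rsmB feature. A His-tag fragment and a short SET1-like fragment are annotated downstream of rsmB, and the record does not show whether they are translated as part of the protein. The ybbR tag is a short peptide substrate for Sfp phosphopantetheinyl transferase, commonly used for site-specific attachment of fluorophores or other probes. The record itself states only that the plasmid is for expressing tagged RsmB.
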