Addgene plasmid #250650: pESUMO-RsmB-4AAYBBR
Purpose: Plasmid for expression of E.coli methyltransferase protein RsmB tagged after 4 amino acids with a YBBR tag
Depositing lab: Olivier Duss. Depositing organization: European Molecular Biology Laboratory (EMBL), Heidelberg. Publication: Functional characterization of dynamic nascent RNA folding ensembles in real time. Gor K, Geissen EM, Duss O. Sci Adv. 2026 Mar 20;12(12):eaec4037. doi: 10.1126/sciadv.aec4037. Epub 2026 Mar 20. PubMed 41861015.
Backbone
  Vector backbone: pESUMO
  Backbone size w/o insert (bp): 5735
  Total vector size (bp): 7058
  Vector type: Bacterial Expression
Growth in bacteria
  Bacterial resistance: Ampicillin, 100 μg/mL
  Growth temperature: 37°C
  Growth strain: DH5alpha
  Copy number: Unknown
Gene/Insert
  Gene/Insert name: RsmB
  Species: E. Coli
  Insert size (bp): 1323
  Mutation: YBBR tag inserted after the 4th Amino acid from the N terminus of the insert
  Entrez Gene: rsmB (a.k.a. b3289, ECK3275, fmu, fmv, rrmB, sun, yhdB)
  Promoter: T7
  Tag / fusion protein: YBBR
  Cloning method: Gibson Cloning
  Sequencing primers: 5′ T7; 3′ T7 terminator
Terms and licenses: Academic/Nonprofit Terms; Industry Terms: Not Available to Industry
How to cite: pESUMO-RsmB-4AAYBBR was a gift from Olivier Duss (Addgene plasmid # 250650 ; http://n2t.net/addgene:250650 ; RRID:Addgene_250650)
